>Addgene plasmid #164622 | 3xflag-APEX2-LRRK2 | addgene full sequence | sequence record 324908 | Addgene NGS Result
AATATTAACGCTTACAATTTCCATTCGCCATTCAGGCTGCGCAACTGTTGGGAAGGGCGATCGGTGCGGG
CCTCTTCGCTATTACGCCAGCTGGCGAAAGGGGGATGTGCTGCAAGGCGATTAAGTTGGGTAACGCCAGG
GTTTTCCCAGTCACGACGTTGTAAAACGACGGCCAGTGCCAAGCTGATCTATACATTGAATCAATATTGG
CAATTAGCCATATTAGTCATTGGTTATATAGCATAAATCAATATTGGCTATTGGCCATTGCATACGTTGT
ATCTATATCATAATATGTACATTTATATTGGCTCATGTCCAATATGACCGCCATGTTGACATTGATTATT
GACTAGTTATTAATAGTAATCAATTACGGGGTCATTAGTTCATAGCCCATATATGGAGTTCCGCGTTACA
TAACTTACGGTAAATGGCCCGCCTGGCTGACCGCCCAACGACCCCCGCCCATTGACGTCAATAATGACGT
ATGTTCCCATAGTAACGCCAATAGGGACTTTCCATTGACGTCAATGGGTGGAGTATTTACGGTAAACTGC
CCACTTGGCAGTACATCAAGTGTATCATATGCCAAGTCCGCCCCCTATTGACGTCAATGACGGTAAATGG
CCCGCCTGGCATTATGCCCAGTACATGACCTTACGGGACTTTCCTACTTGGCAGTACATCTACGTATTAG
TCATCGCTATTACCATGGTGATGCGGTTTTGGCAGTACACCAATGGGCGTGGATAGCGGTTTGACTCACG
GGGATTTCCAAGTCTCCACCCCATTGACGTCAATGGGAGTTTGTTTTGGCACCAAAATCAACGGGACTTT
CCAAAATGTCGTAATAACCCCGCCCCGTTGACGCAAATGGGCGGTAGGCGTGTACGGTGGGAGGTCTATA
TAAGCAGAGCTCGTTTAGTGAACCGTCAGAATTAACCATGGACTACAAAGACCATGACGGTGATTATAAA
GATCATGACATCGATTACAAGGATGACGATGACAAGGGAAAGTCTTACCCAACTGTGAGTGCTGATTACC
AGGACGCCGTTGAGAAGGCGAAGAAGAAGCTCAGAGGCTTCATCGCTGAGAAGAGATGCGCTCCTCTAAT
GCTCCGTTTGGCATTCCACTCTGCTGGAACCTTTGACAAGGGCACGAAGACCGGTGGACCCTTCGGAACC
ATCAAGCACCCTGCCGAACTGGCTCACAGCGCTAACAACGGTCTTGACATCGCTGTTAGGCTTTTGGAGC
CACTCAAGGCGGAGTTCCCTATTTTGAGCTACGCCGATTTCTACCAGTTGGCTGGCGTTGTTGCCGTTGA
GGTCACGGGTGGACCTAAGGTTCCATTCCACCCTGGAAGAGAGGACAAGCCTGAGCCACCACCAGAGGGT
CGCTTGCCCGATCCCACTAAGGGTTCTGACCATTTGAGAGATGTGTTTGGCAAAGCTATGGGGCTTACTG
ACCAAGATATCGTTGCTCTATCTGGGGGTCACACTATTGGAGCTGCACACAAGGAGCGTTCTGGATTTGA
GGGTCCCTGGACCTCTAATCCTCTTATTTTCGACAACTCATACTTCACGGAGTTGTTGAGTGGTGAGAAG
GAAGGTCTCCTTCAGCTACCTTCTGACAAGGCTCTTTTGTCTGACCCTGTATTCCGCCCTCTCGTTGACA
AATATGCAGCGGACGAAGATGCCTTCTTTGCTGATTACGCTGAGGCTCACCAAAAGCTTTCCGAGCTTGG
GTTTGCTGATGCCAAGCTTGCGGCCGCGAATTCATCGATAGATCTGATATCAACAAGTTTGTACAAAAAA
GCAGGCTCCGAATTCGCCCTTATGGCTAGTGGCAGCTGTCAGGGGTGCGAAGAGGACGAGGAAACTCTGA
AGAAGTTGATAGTCAGGCTGAACAATGTCCAGGAAGGAAAACAGATAGAAACGCTGGTCCAAATCCTGGA
GGATCTGCTGGTGTTCACGTACTCCGAGCACGCCTCCAAGTTATTTCAAGGCAAAAATATCCATGTGCCT
CTGTTGATCGTCTTGGACTCCTATATGAGAGTCGCGAGTGTGCAGCAGGTGGGTTGGTCACTTCTGTGCA
AATTAATAGAAGTCTGTCCAGGTACAATGCAAAGCTTAATGGGACCCCAGGATGTTGGAAATGATTGGGA
AGTCCTTGGTGTTCACCAATTGATTCTTAAAATGCTAACAGTTCATAATGCCAGTGTAAACTTGTCAGTG
ATTGGACTGAAGACCTTAGATCTCCTCCTAACTTCAGGTAAAATCACCTTGCTGATATTGGATGAAGAAA
GTGATATTTTCATGTTAATTTTTGATGCCATGCACTCATTTCCAGCCAATGATGAAGTCCAGAAACTTGG
ATGCAAAGCTTTACATGTGCTGTTTGAGAGAGTCTCAGAGGAGCAACTGACTGAATTTGTTGAGAACAAA
GATTATATGATATTGTTAAGTGCGTTAACAAATTTTAAAGATGAAGAGGAAATTGTGCTTCATGTGCTGC
ATTGTTTACATTCCCTAGCGATTCCTTGCAATAATGTGGAAGTCCTCATGAGTGGCAATGTCAGGTGTTA
TAATATTGTGGTGGAAGCTATGAAAGCATTCCCTATGAGTGAAAGAATTCAAGAAGTGAGTTGCTGTTTG
CTCCATAGGCTTACATTAGGTAATTTTTTCAATATCCTGGTATTAAACGAAGTCCATGAGTTTGTGGTGA
AAGCTGTGCAGCAGTACCCAGAGAATGCAGCATTGCAGATCTCAGCGCTCAGCTGTTTGGCCCTCCTCAC
TGAGACTATTTTCTTAAATCAAGATTTAGAGGAAAAGAATGAGAATCAAGAGAATGATGATGAGGGGGAA
GAAGATAAATTGTTTTGGCTGGAAGCCTGTTACAAAGCATTAACGTGGCATAGAAAGAACAAGCACGTGC
AGGAGGCCGCATGCTGGGCACTAAATAATCTCCTTATGTACCAAAACAGTTTACATGAGAAGATTGGAGA
TGAAGATGGCCATTTCCCAGCTCATAGGGAAGTGATGCTCTCCATGCTGATGCATTCTTCATCAAAGGAA
GTTTTCCAGGCATCTGCGAATGCATTGTCAACTCTCTTAGAACAAAATGTTAATTTCAGAAAAATACTGT
TATCAAAAGGAATACACCTGAATGTTTTGGAGTTAATGCAGAAGCATATACATTCTCCCGAAGTGGCTGA
AAGTGGCTGTAAAATGCTAAATCATCTTTTTGAAGGAAGCAACACTTCCCTGGATATAATGGCAGCAGTG
GTCCCCAAAATACTAACAGTTATGAAACGTCATGAGACATCATTACCAGTGCAGCTGGAGGCGCTTCGAG
CTATTTTACATTTTATAGTGCCTGGCATGCCAGAAGAATCCAGGGAGGATACAGAATTTCATCATAAGCT
AAATATGGTTAAAAAACAGTGTTTCAAGAATGATATTCACAAACTGGTCCTAGCAGCTTTGAACAGGTTC
ATTGGAAATCCTGGGATTCAGAAATGTGGATTAAAAGTAATTTCTTCTATTGTACATTTTCCTGATGCAT
TAGAGATGTTATCCCTGGAAGGTGCTATGGATTCAGTGCTTCACACACTGCAGATGTATCCAGATGACCA
AGAAATTCAGTGTCTGGGTTTAAGTCTTATAGGATACTTGATTACAAAGAAGAATGTGTTCATAGGAACT
GGACATCTGCTGGCAAAAATTCTGGTTTCCAGCTTATACCGATTTAAGGATGTTGCTGAAATACAGACTA
AAGGATTTCAGACAATCTTAGCAATCCTCAAATTGTCAGCATCTTTTTCTAAGCTGCTGGTGCATCATTC
ATTTGACTTAGTAATATTCCATCAAATGTCTTCCAATATCATGGAACAAAAGGATCAACAGTTTCTAAAC
CTCTGTTGCAAGTGTTTTGCAAAAGTAGCTATGGATGATTACTTAAAAAATGTGATGCTAGAGAGAGCGT
GTGATCAGAATAACAGCATCATGGTTGAATGCTTGCTTCTATTGGGAGCAGATGCCAATCAAGCAAAGGA
GGGATCTTCTTTAATTTGTCAGGTATGTGAGAAAGAGAGCAGTCCCAAATTGGTGGAACTCTTACTGAAT
AGTGGATCTCGTGAACAAGATGTACGAAAAGCGTTGACGATAAGCATTGGGAAAGGTGACAGCCAGATCA
TCAGCTTGCTCTTAAGGAGGCTGGCCCTGGATGTTGCCAACAATAGCATTTGCCTTGGAGGATTTTGTAT
AGGAAAAGTTGAACCTTCTTGGCTTGGTCCTTTATTTCCAGATAAGACTTCTAATTTAAGGAAACAAACA
AATATAGCATCTACACTAGCAAGAATGGTGATCAGATATCAGATGAAAAGTGCTGTGGAAGAAGGAACAG
CCTCAGGCAGCGATGGAAATTTTTCTGAAGATGTGCTGTCTAAATTTGATGAATGGACCTTTATTCCTGA
CTCTTCTATGGACAGTGTGTTTGCTCAAAGTGATGACCTGGATAGTGAAGGAAGTGAAGGCTCATTTCTT
GTGAAAAAGAAATCTAATTCAATTAGTGTAGGAGAATTTTACCGAGATGCCGTATTACAGCGTTGCTCAC
CAAATTTGCAAAGACATTCCAATTCCTTGGGGCCCATTTTTGATCATGAAGATTTACTGAAGCGAAAAAG
AAAAATATTATCTTCAGATGATTCACTCAGGTCATCAAAACTTCAATCCCATATGAGGCATTCAGACAGC
ATTTCTTCTCTGGCTTCTGAGAGAGAATATATTACATCACTAGACCTTTCAGCAAATGAACTAAGAGATA
TTGATGCCCTAAGCCAGAAATGCTGTATAAGTGTTCATTTGGAGCATCTTGAAAAGCTGGAGCTTCACCA
GAATGCACTCACGAGCTTTCCACAACAGCTATGTGAAACTCTGAAGAGTTTGACACATTTGGACTTGCAC
AGTAATAAATTTACATCATTTCCTTCTTATTTGTTGAAAATGAGTTGTATTGCTAATCTTGATGTCTCTC
GAAATGACATTGGACCCTCAGTGGTTTTAGATCCTACAGTGAAATGTCCAACTCTGAAACAGTTTAACCT
GTCATATAACCAGCTGTCTTTTGTACCTGAGAACCTCACTGATGTGGTAGAGAAACTGGAGCAGCTCATT
TTAGAAGGAAATAAAATATCAGGGATATGCTCCCCCTTGAGACTGAAGGAACTGAAGATTTTAAACCTTA
GTAAGAACCACATTTCATCCCTATCAGAGAACTTTCTTGAGGCTTGTCCTAAAGTGGAGAGTTTCAGTGC
CAGAATGAATTTTCTTGCTGCTATGCCTTTCTTGCCTCCTTCTATGACAATCCTAAAATTATCTCAGAAC
AAATTTTCCTGTATTCCAGAAGCAATTTTAAATCTTCCACACTTGCGGTCTTTAGATATGAGCAGCAATG
ATATTCAGTACCTACCAGGTCCCGCACACTGGAAATCTTTGAACTTAAGGGAACTCTTATTTAGCCATAA
TCAGATCAGCATCTTGGACTTGAGTGAAAAAGCATATTTATGGTCTAGAGTAGAGAAACTGCATCTTTCT
CACAATAAACTGAAAGAGATTCCTCCTGAGATTGGCTGTCTTGAAAATCTGACATCTCTGGATGTCAGTT
ACAACTTGGAACTAAGATCCTTTCCCAATGAAATGGGGAAATTAAGCAAAATATGGGATCTTCCTTTGGA
TGAACTGCATCTTAACTTTGATTTTAAACATATAGGATGTAAAGCCAAAGACATCATAAGGTTTCTTCAA
CAGCGATTAAAAAAGGCTGTGCCTTATAACCGAATGAAACTTATGATTGTGGGAAATACTGGGAGTGGTA
AAACCACCTTATTGCAGCAATTAATGAAAACCAAGAAATCAGATCTTGGAATGCAAAGTGCCACAGTTGG
CATAGATGTGAAAGACTGGCCTATCCAAATAAGAGACAAAAGAAAGAGAGATCTCGTCCTAAATGTGTGG
GATTTTGCAGGTCGTGAGGAATTCTATAGTACTCATCCCCATTTTATGACGCAGCGAGCATTGTACCTTG
CTGTCTATGACCTCAGCAAGGGACAGGCTGAAGTTGATGCCATGAAGCCTTGGCTCTTCAATATAAAGGC
TCGCGCTTCTTCTTCCCCTGTGATTCTCGTTGGCACACATTTGGATGTTTCTGATGAGAAGCAACGCAAA
GCCTGCATGAGTAAAATCACCAAGGAACTCCTGAATAAGCGAGGGTTCCCTGCCATACGAGATTACCACT
TTGTGAATGCCACCGAGGAATCTGATGCTTTGGCAAAACTTCGGAAAACCATCATAAACGAGAGCCTTAA
TTTCAAGATCCGAGATCAGCTTGTTGTTGGACAGCTGATTCCAGACTGCTATGTAGAACTTGAAAAAATC
ATTTTATCGGAGCGTAAAAATGTGCCAATTGAATTTCCCGTAATTGACCGGAAACGATTATTACAACTAG
TGAGAGAAAATCAGCTGCAGTTAGATGAAAATGAGCTTCCTCACGCAGTTCACTTTCTAAATGAATCAGG
AGTCCTTCTTCATTTTCAAGACCCAGCACTGCAGTTAAGTGACTTGTACTTTGTGGAACCCAAGTGGCTT
TGTAAAATCATGGCACAGATTTTGACAGTGAAAGTGGAAGGTTGTCCAAAACACCCTAAGGGAATTATTT
CGCGTAGAGATGTGGAAAAATTTCTTTCAAAAAAAAGGAAATTTCCAAAGAACTACATGTCACAGTATTT
TAAGCTCCTAGAAAAATTCCAGATTGCTTTGCCAATAGGAGAAGAATATTTGCTGGTTCCAAGCAGTTTG
TCTGACCACAGGCCTGTGATAGAGCTTCCCCATTGTGAGAACTCTGAAATTATCATCCGACTATATGAAA
TGCCTTATTTTCCAATGGGATTTTGGTCAAGATTAATCAATCGATTACTTGAGATTTCACCTTACATGCT
TTCAGGGAGAGAACGAGCACTTCGCCCAAACAGAATGTATTGGCGACAAGGCATTTACTTAAATTGGTCT
CCTGAAGCTTATTGTCTGGTAGGATCTGAAGTCTTAGACAATCATCCAGAGAGTTTCTTAAAAATTACAG
TTCCTTCTTGTAGAAAAGGCTGTATTCTTTTGGGCCAAGTTGTGGACCACATTGATTCTCTCATGGAAGA
ATGGTTTCCTGGGTTGCTGGAGATTGATATTTGTGGTGAAGGAGAAACTCTGTTGAAGAAATGGGCATTA
TATAGTTTTAATGATGGCGAAGAACATCAAAAAATCTTACTTGATGACTTGATGAAGAAAGCAGAGGAAG
GAGATCTCTTAGTAAATCCAGATCAACCAAGGCTCACCATTCCAATATCTCAGATTGCCCCTGACTTGAT
TTTGGCTGACCTGCCTAGAAATATTATGTTGAATAATGATGAGTTGGAATTTGAACAAGCTCCAGAGTTT
CTCCTAGGTGATGGCAGTTTTGGATCAGTTTACCGAGCAGCCTATGAAGGAGAAGAAGTGGCTGTGAAGA
TTTTTAATAAACATACATCACTCAGGCTGTTAAGACAAGAGCTTGTGGTGCTTTGCCACCTCCACCACCC
CAGTTTGATATCTTTGCTGGCAGCTGGGATTCGTCCCCGGATGTTGGTGATGGAGTTAGCCTCCAAGGGT
TCCTTGGATCGCCTGCTTCAGCAGGACAAAGCCAGCCTCACTAGAACCCTACAGCACAGGATCGCACTCC
ACGTAGCTGATGGTTTGAGATACCTCCACTCAGCCATGATTATATACCGAGACCTGAAACCCCACAATGT
GCTGCTTTTCACACTGTATCCCAATGCTGCCATCATCGCAAAGATTGCTGACTACGGCATTGCTCAGTAC
TGCTGTAGAATGGGGATAAAAACATCAGAGGGCACACCAGGGTTTCGTGCACCTGAAGTTGCCAGAGGAA
ATGTCATTTATAACCAACAGGCTGATGTTTATTCATTTGGTTTACTACTCTATGACATTTTGACAACTGG
AGGTAGAATAGTAGAGGGTTTGAAGTTTCCAAATGAGTTTGATGAATTAGAAATACAAGGAAAATTACCT
GATCCAGTTAAAGAATATGGTTGTGCCCCATGGCCTATGGTTGAGAAATTAATTAAACAGTGTTTGAAAG
AAAATCCTCAAGAAAGGCCTACTTCTGCCCAGGTCTTTGACATTTTGAATTCAGCTGAATTAGTCTGTCT
GACGAGACGCATTTTATTACCTAAAAACGTAATTGTTGAATGCATGGTTGCTACACATCACAACAGCAGG
AATGCAAGCATTTGGCTGGGCTGTGGGCACACCGACAGAGGACAGCTCTCATTTCTTGACTTAAATACTG
AAGGATACACTTCTGAGGAAGTTGCTGATAGTAGAATATTGTGCTTAGCCTTGGTGCATCTTCCTGTTGA
AAAGGAAAGCTGGATTGTGTCTGGGACACAGTCTGGTACTCTCCTGGTCATCAATACCGAAGATGGGAAA
AAGAGACATACCCTAGAAAAGATGACTGATTCTGTCACTTGTTTGTATTGCAATTCCTTTTCCAAGCAAA
GCAAACAAAAAAATTTTCTTTTGGTTGGAACCGCTGATGGCAAGTTAGCAATTTTTGAAGATAAGACTGT
TAAGCTTAAAGGAGCTGCTCCTTTGAAGATACTAAATATAGGAAATGTCAGTACTCCATTGATGTGTTTG
AGTGAATCCACAAATTCAACGGAAAGAAATGTAATGTGGGGAGGATGTGGCACAAAGATTTTCTCCTTTT
CTAATGATTTCACCATTCAGAAACTCATTGAGACAAGAACAAGCCAACTGTTTTCTTATGCAGCTTTCAG
TGATTCCAACATCATAACAGTGGTGGTAGACACTGCTCTCTATATTGCTAAGCAAAATAGCCCTGTTGTG
GAAGTGTGGGATAAGAAAACTGAAAAACTCTGTGGACTAATAGACTGCGTGCACTTTTTAAGGGAGGTAA
TGGTAAAAGAAAACAAGGAATCAAAACACAAAATGTCTTATTCTGGGAGAGTGAAAACCCTCTGCCTTCA
GAAGAACACTGCTCTTTGGATAGGAACTGGAGGAGGCCATATTTTACTCCTGGATCTTTCAACTCGTCGA
CTTATACGTGTAATTTACAACTTTTGTAATTCGGTCAGAGTCATGATGACAGCACAGCTAGGAAGCCTTA
AAAATGTCATGCTGGTATTGGGCTACAACCGGAAAAATACTGAAGGTACACAAAAGCAGAAAGAGATACA
ATCTTGCTTGACCGTTTGGGACATCAATCTTCCACATGAAGTGCAAAATTTAGAAAAACACATTGAAGTG
AGAAAAGAATTAGCTGAAAAAATGAGACGAACATCTGTTGAGTAAGAGAGAAGGGCGAATTCGACCCAGC
TTTCTTGTACAAAGTGGTTGATATCGGTACCAGTCGACTCTAGAGGATCCCGGGTGGCATCCCTGTGACC
CCTCCCCAGTGCCTCTCCTGGCCCTGGAAGTTGCCACTCCAGTGCCCACCAGCCTTGTCCTAATAAAATT
AAGTTGCATCATTTTGTCTGACTAGGTGTCCTTCTATAATATTATGGGGTGGAGGGGGGTGGTATGGAGC
AAGGGGCAAGTTGGGAAGACAACCTGTAGGGCCTGCGGGGTCTATTGGGAACCAAGCTGGAGTGCAGTGG
CACAATCTTGGCTCACTGCAATCTCCGCCTCCTGGGTTCAAGCGATTCTCCTGCCTCAGCCTCCCGAGTT
GTTGGGATTCCAGGCATGCATGACCAGGCTCAGCTAATTTTTGTTTTTTTGGTAGAGACGGGGTTTCACC
ATATTGGCCAGGCTGGTCTCCAACTCCTAATCTCAGGTGATCTACCCACCTTGGCCTCCCAAATTGCTGG
GATTACAGGCGTGAACCACTGCTCCCTTCCCTGTCCTTCTGATTTTAAAATAACTATACCAGCAGGAGGA
CGTCCAGACACAGCATAGGCTACCTGGCCATGCCCAACCGGTGGGACATTTGAGTTGCTTGCTTGGCACT
GTCCTCTCATGCGTTGGGTCCACTCAGTAGATGCCTGTTGAATTGGGTACGCGGCCAGCTTGGCTGTGGA
ATGTGTGTCAGTTAGGGTGTGGAAAGTCCCCAGGCTCCCCAGCAGGCAGAAGTATGCAAAGCATGCATCT
CAATTAGTCAGCAACCAGGTGTGGAAAGTCCCCAGGCTCCCCAGCAGGCAGAAGTATGCAAAGCATGCAT
CTCAATTAGTCAGCAACCATAGTCCCGCCCCTAACTCCGCCCATCCCGCCCCTAACTCCGCCCAGTTCCG
CCCATTCTCCGCCCCATGGCTGACTAATTTTTTTTATTTATGCAGAGGCCGAGGCCGCCTCGGCCTCTGA
GCTATTCCAGAAGTAGTGAGGAGGCTTTTTTGGAGGCCTAGGCTTTTGCAAAAAGCTCCTCGAGGAACTG
AAAAACCAGAAAGTTAATTCCCTATAGTGAGTCGTATTAAATTCGTAATCATGTCATAGCTGTTTCCTGT
GTGAAATTGTTATCCGCTCACAATTCCACACAACATACGAGCCGGAAGCATAAAGTGTAAAGCCTGGGGT
GCCTAATGAGTGAGCTAACTCACATTAATTGCGTTGCGCTCACTGCCCGCTTTCCAGTCGGGAAACCTGT
CGTGCCAGCTGCATTAATGAATCGGCCAACGCGCGGGGAGAGGCGGTTTGCGTATTGGGCGCTCTTCCGC
TTCCTCGCTCACTGACTCGCTGCGCTCGGTCGTTCGGCTGCGGCGAGCGGTATCAGCTCACTCAAAGGCG
GTAATACGGTTATCCACAGAATCAGGGGATAACGCAGGAAAGAACATGTGAGCAAAAGGCCAGCAAAAGG
CCAGGAACCGTAAAAAGGCCGCGTTGCTGGCGTTTTTCCATAGGCTCCGCCCCCCTGACGAGCATCACAA
AAATCGACGCTCAAGTCAGAGGTGGCGAAACCCGACAGGACTATAAAGATACCAGGCGTTTCCCCCTGGA
AGCTCCCTCGTGCGCTCTCCTGTTCCGACCCTGCCGCTTACCGGATACCTGTCCGCCTTTCTCCCTTCGG
GAAGCGTGGCGCTTTCTCATAGCTCACGCTGTAGGTATCTCAGTTCGGTGTAGGTCGTTCGCTCCAAGCT
GGGCTGTGTGCACGAACCCCCCGTTCAGCCCGACCGCTGCGCCTTATCCGGTAACTATCGTCTTGAGTCC
AACCCGGTAAGACACGACTTATCGCCACTGGCAGCAGCCACTGGTAACAGGATTAGCAGAGCGAGGTATG
TAGGCGGTGCTACAGAGTTCTTGAAGTGGTGGCCTAACTACGGCTACACTAGAAGAACAGTATTTGGTAT
CTGCGCTCTGCTGAAGCCAGTTACCTTCGGAAAAAGAGTTGGTAGCTCTTGATCCGGCAAACAAACCACC
GCTGGTAGCGGTGGTTTTTTTGTTTGCAAGCAGCAGATTACGCGCAGAAAAAAAGGATCTCAAGAAGATC
CTTTGATCTTTTCTACGGGGTCTGACGCTCAGTGGAACGAAAACTCACGTTAAGGGATTTTGGTCATGAG
ATTATCAAAAAGGATCTTCACCTAGATCCTTTTAAATTAAAAATGAAGTTTTAAATCAATCTAAAGTATA
TATGAGTAAACTTGGTCTGACAGTTACCAATGCTTAATCAGTGAGGCACCTATCTCAGCGATCTGTCTAT
TTCGTTCATCCATAGTTGCCTGACTCCCCGTCGTGTAGATAACTACGATACGGGAGGGCTTACCATCTGG
CCCCAGTGCTGCAATGATACCGCGAGACCCACGCTCACCGGCTCCAGATTTATCAGCAATAAACCAGCCA
GCCGGAAGGGCCGAGCGCAGAAGTGGTCCTGCAACTTTATCCGCCTCCATCCAGTCTATTAATTGTTGCC
GGGAAGCTAGAGTAAGTAGTTCGCCAGTTAATAGTTTGCGCAACGTTGTTGCCATTGCTACAGGCATCGT
GGTGTCACGCTCGTCGTTTGGTATGGCTTCATTCAGCTCCGGTTCCCAACGATCAAGGCGAGTTACATGA
TCCCCCATGTTGTGCAAAAAAGCGGTTAGCTCCTTCGGTCCTCCGATCGTTGTCAGAAGTAAGTTGGCCG
CAGTGTTATCACTCATGGTTATGGCAGCACTGCATAATTCTCTTACTGTCATGCCATCCGTAAGATGCTT
TTCTGTGACTGGTGAGTACTCAACCAAGTCATTCTGAGAATAGTGTATGCGGCGACCGAGTTGCTCTTGC
CCGGCGTCAATACGGGATAATACCGCGCCACATAGCAGAACTTTAAAAGTGCTCATCATTGGAAAACGTT
CTTCGGGGCGAAAACTCTCAAGGATCTTACCGCTGTTGAGATCCAGTTCGATGTAACCCACTCGTGCACC
CAACTGATCTTCAGCATCTTTTACTTTCACCAGCGTTTCTGGGTGAGCAAAAACAGGAAGGCAAAATGCC
GCAAAAAAGGGAATAAGGGCGACACGGAAATGTTGAATACTCATACTCTTCCTTTTTCAATATTATTGAA
GCATTTATCAGGGTTATTGTCTCATGAGCGGATACATATTTGAATGTATTTAGAAAAATAAACAAATAGG
GGTTCCGCGCACATTTCCCCGAAAAGTGCCACCTG
[124 nt withheld, positions 12706-12829]
C
[91 nt withheld, positions 12831-12921]
A
[49 nt withheld, positions 12923-12971]
CCTTTGACGTTGGAGTCCACGTTCTTT
[37 nt withheld, positions 12999-13035]
ACCCTATCTCGGTCTATTCTTTTGATTTATAAGGGATTTTGCCGATTTCGGCCTATTGGTTAAAAAATGA
GCTGATTTAACAAAAATTTAACGCGAATTTTAACAA
Features (pLannotate 1.2.2; 20 found; start..end, strand, type, name):
     24..178     -  CDS            lacZα (fragment): LacZα fragment of β-galactosidase; lacZ fragment
    338..717     +  enhancer       CMV enhancer: human cytomegalovirus immediate early enhancer
    719..918     +  promoter       CMV promoter: human cytomegalovirus (CMV) immediate early promoter
    951..1016    +  CDS            3xFLAG: three tandem FLAG® epitope tags, followed by an enterokinase cleavage site
   1016..1763    +  CDS            APEX2 (fragment): soybean ascorbate peroxidase, engineered to serve as a monomeric tag for electron microscopy and live-cell proteomics (Lam et al., 2015) more active than the original APEX due to the A134P mutation
   1803..1827    +  protein_bind   attB1: mutant version of attB; recombination site for the Gateway® BP reaction BP Clonase™
   1842..9422    +  CDS            LRRK2: LRRK2_HUMAN - Also known as PARK8. Experimental evidence at protein level: Swiss-Prot protein existence level 1. Serine/threonine-protein kinase which phosphorylates a broad range of proteins involved in multiple processes such as neuronal plasticity, autophagy, and vesicle trafficking (PubMed:20949042, PubMed:22012985, PubMed:26824392, PubMed:29125462, PubMed:28720718, PubMed:29127255, PubMed:30398148, PubMed:29212815, PubMed:30635421, PubMed:21850687, PubMed:23395371, PubMed:17114044, PubMed:24687852, PubMed:26014385, PubMed:25201882). Is a key regulator of RAB GTPases by regulating the GTP/
   9444..9468    -  protein_bind   attB2: mutant version of attB; recombination site for the Gateway® BP reaction BP Clonase™
   9483..9501    -  misc_feature   MCS (fragment): pUC18/19 multiple cloning site
   9502..10124   +  polyA_signal   hGH poly(A) signal: human growth hormone polyadenylation signal
  10153..10482   +  promoter       SV40 promoter: SV40 enhancer and early promoter
  10521..10539   -  promoter       T7 promoter: promoter for bacteriophage T7 RNA polymerase
  10575..10597   -  protein_bind   lac operator (fragment): The lac repressor binds to the lac operator to inhibit transcription in E. coli. This inhibition can be relieved by adding lactose or isopropyl-β-D-thiogalactopyranoside (IPTG). lac repressor encoded by lacI
  10601..10631   -  promoter       lac promoter: promoter for the E. coli lac operon
  10646..10667   -  protein_bind   CAP binding site: CAP binding activates transcription in the presence of cAMP. E. coli catabolite activator protein
  10680..10772   -  CDS            lacI (fragment): lac repressor; lacI; The lac repressor binds to the lac operator to inhibit transcription in E. coli. This inhibition can be relieved by adding lactose or isopropyl-β-D-thiogalactopyranoside (IPTG).
  10955..11543   -  rep_origin     ori: high-copy-number ColE1/pMB1/pBR322/pUC origin of replication
  11714..12574   -  CDS            AmpR: β-lactamase; bla; confers resistance to ampicillin, carbenicillin, and related antibiotics
  12575..12679   -  promoter       AmpR promoter: bla
  12706..13134   +  rep_origin     f1 ori (sequence partly withheld): f1 bacteriophage origin of replication; arrow indicates direction of (+) strand synthesis
