[The description below was written by a language model from this plasmid's Addgene catalogue record and pLannotate feature annotations shown in this document.]
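Description:
3xflag-APEX2-LRRK2 is a mammalian expression plasmid of about 13.1 kb that produces full-length human LRRK2 (leucine-rich repeat kinase 2, also known as PARK8 or dardarin) fused at its N terminus to a 3xFLAG epitope and the engineered ascorbate peroxidase APEX2. It was made by Gateway recombination into a CMV-3xFLAG-APEX2-pDEST destination backbone. The roughly 7.6 kb LRRK2 coding sequence is therefore flanked by attB1 and attB2 sites, with attB1 lying between APEX2 and the start of LRRK2 as part of the linker. Transcription is driven by the human cytomegalovirus immediate early enhancer and promoter and terminated by a human growth hormone polyadenylation signal.

In bacteria the plasmid is maintained at high copy from a ColE1/pUC-type origin and selected with ampicillin through the β-lactamase gene. An f1 origin is also present. The feature table also shows an SV40 enhancer/early promoter downstream of the poly(A) signal, with no annotated mammalian selection marker after it, so no drug selection in mammalian cells is evident from the record. The remaining annotations are backbone remnants: lacZα and lacI fragments, a lac promoter/operator, a T7 promoter and a piece of the pUC multiple cloning site.

The 3xFLAG tag allows immunodetection and affinity purification of the fusion. APEX2 is a monomeric peroxidase tag used for proximity biotinylation proteomics and for generating electron microscopy contrast. The construct is therefore suited to mapping the molecular neighbourhood and ultrastructural location of LRRK2 in transfected cells, consistent with the associated work on LRRK2 in lysosomal tubulation and vesicle sorting.
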