Addgene plasmid #164622: 3xflag-APEX2-LRRK2
Purpose: Expresses LRRK2 tagged with APEX2 and 3xFLAG
Depositing lab: Mark Cookson. Publication: LRRK2 mediates tubulation and vesicle sorting from lysosomes. Bonet-Ponce L, Beilina A, Williamson CD, Lindberg E, Kluss JH, Saez-Atienzar S, Landeck N, Kumaran R, Mamais A, Bleck CKE, Li Y, Cookson MR. Sci Adv. 2020 Nov 11;6(46). pii: 6/46/eabb2454. doi: 10.1126/sciadv.abb2454. Print 2020 Nov. PubMed 33177079.
Backbone
  Vector backbone: CMV-3xFLAG-APEX2-pDEST
  Backbone size w/o insert (bp): 7180
  Total vector size (bp): 13136
  Vector type: Mammalian Expression
Growth in bacteria
  Bacterial resistance: Ampicillin, 100 μg/mL
  Growth temperature: 37°C
  Growth strain: DH5alpha
  Copy number: High Copy
Gene/Insert
  Gene/Insert name: LRRK2 (alt names: Leucine-rich repeat serine/threonine-protein kinase 2; PARK8; Dardarin)
  Species: H. sapiens (human)
  Insert size (bp): 7584
  GenBank ID: NM_198578.4 NM_198578.4
  Entrez Gene: LRRK2 (a.k.a. AURA17, DARDARIN, PARK8, RIPK7, ROCO2)
  Promoter: CMV
  Tag / fusion protein: APEX2 (N terminal on insert); 3xFLAG (N terminal on insert)
  Cloning method: Gateway Cloning
  Sequencing primers: 5′ ATGGCTAGTGGCAGCTGTCAGGGGTGCGAAGAG; 3′ TTACTCAACAGATGTTCGTCTCATTTTTTCAGCTAATTCTTTTCTCACTTCAATGTGTT
Terms and licenses: Academic/Nonprofit Terms; Industry Terms: Not Available to Industry
How to cite: 3xflag-APEX2-LRRK2 was a gift from Mark Cookson (Addgene plasmid # 164622 ; http://n2t.net/addgene:164622 ; RRID:Addgene_164622)
